>Addgene plasmid #39500 | pSG5-p85α-Δbcr | addgene partial sequence | sequence record 51049 | pCAG-f 5'-GCAACGTGCTGGTTATTGTG-3'
CAGATTGTATACGACTCACTATAGGGCGAATTCACTTCCCGGAGAAACGTCAGGGTTAGACTGCAGTGTG
CAGCCAGCCTCAGCCGTCGCATGGTCTCAGGTCTGCAGCCATGAGTGCCGAGGGGTACCAGTACCGGGCG
CTGTACGACTATAAGAAGGAGCGGGAAGAGGACATTGACTTGCACCTGGGGGACATATTGACTGTGAACA
AAGGGTCCTTAGTCGCTCTTGGATTCAGTGATGGACAGGAAGCCAAGCCTGAAGAAATTGGCTGGTTAAA
TGGCTATAACGAGACGACAGGGGAGAGGGGAGACTTTCCGGGAACTTACGTAGAATATATTGGAAGGAAA
AAGATCTCGCCTCCCACACCAAAGCCCCGGCCACCTCGACCCCTTCCTGTTGCCCCAGGTCCTTCAAAAA
CTGAAGCAGACAGTGAGCAACAAGCTTCCACTCTCCCAGACCTTGCAGAGCAGTTCGCACCCCCTGACGT
TGCTCCACCGCTTCTTATCGGTATGAATAACAATATGTCTTTACAAGATGCTGAATGGTACTGGGGAGAT
ATCTCGAGGGAAGAAGTGAATGAAAAACTTCGAGACACAGCTGACGGGACCTTTTTGGTACGAGACGCAT
CTACTAAAATGCATGGGGATTACACGCTTACACTAAGGAAAGGAGGAAATAACAAATTAATCAAAATATT
TCACCGAGATGGGAAATATGGCTTCTCTGACCCATTAACCTTCAACTCTGTGGTTGAACTAATAAACCAC
TACCGGAATGAATCTCTAGCTCAGTATAATCCCAAACTGGATGTGAAATTACTTTATCCAGTATCCAAAT
ACCAACAGGATCAAGTTGTCAAGAAATATATTGAGCTGTAGGAAAAT
