>Addgene plasmid #39500 | pSG5-p85α-Δbcr | addgene partial sequence | sequence record 51050 | SV40pA-r 5'-GAAATTTGTGATGCTATTGC-3'
CTGCATAAACAAGTTCTGCTTTAATAAGATCTGGATCCGAATTCCGTTGCTGATTCCGTTGCTGTCGCCT
TGGGGAGTCAAAGGTAAGGAGCAGGCTGGAGGGCGGCCCTTCATCGCCTCTGCTGCGCGTACACTGGGTA
GGCTAGTGTGACGTTGAGGGAGTCGTTGTGCTGCACGAGAGAGGTGTGCTGGTAGTGGAGCACCAGCTCC
TTGAGGGAGCTGTACAGGTTGTAGGGCTCGGCGAAGCCGTAGCCCGTGGCCGTCTTGTTGATGACGCAGT
GCTTGACCTCGCCGTCCACCACCACAGAGCAGGCGTAGCAGCCCTGTTTACTGCTTTCCCGGACAAGAAA
AGTGCCGTCTCGCTTCCCTCGCAACAGGTTTTCAGCTTTGTTTCGGTTGCTGCTTCCAACATTCCAAGTC
TTCTCATCGTGGTGGGGCAAATCCTCATCATCTTCTACCAGCGAATATTGGTCTTCAGTGTTTTCATTGC
CCAGCCACTCGTTCAATTTCTTCTGCCGAACACCTTTCTGAGTCAACCACATCAAGTATTGGTCTCTCGT
CTTTCTTAGCTGAATGAGGTCTGGTTTAATGCTGTTCATGCGTTTGTCAATCTCACGATACTCAGCCGCC
TGCTTCTTCAAGTCCTCTTCCAATCTCCTTCTGCTGTCGACAATTTCACTGATTCGAGACTTTAACTTTT
CATAATTATGCATAATCCTTTGGATTTCCGTCTCGTTGCCTTCACGTTTGAACTTTTCTATGTATTCTTT
GCTGTACCGCTCCTGGGTTTGGCACTGTTCTTCAAATATTTTTATGGTTTCATTAAATG
