>Addgene plasmid #39500 | pSG5-p85α-Δbcr | addgene partial sequence | sequence record 52410 | T7 5'-TAATACGACTCACTATAGGG-3'
GGGGTACCAGTACCGGGCGCTGTACGACTATAAGAAGGAGCGGGAAGAGGACATTGACTTGCACCTGGGG
GACATATTGACTGTGAACAAAGGGTCCTTAGTCGCTCTTGGATTCAGTGATGGACAGGAAGCCAAGCCTG
AAGAAATTGGCTGGTTAAATGGCTATAACGAGACGACAGGGGAGAGGGGAGACTTTCCGGGAACTTACGT
AGAATATATTGGAAGGAAAAAGATCTCGCCTCCCACACCAAAGCCCCGGCCACCTCGACCCCTTCCTGTT
GCCCCAGGTCCTTCAAAAACTGAAGCAGACAGTGAGCAACAAGCTTCCACTCTCCCAGACCTTGCAGAGC
AGTTCGCACCCCCTGACGTTGCTCCACCGCTTCTTATCGGTATGAATAACAATATGTCTTTACAAGATGC
TGAATGGTACTGGGGAGATATCTCGAGGGAAGAAGTGAATGAAAAACTTCGAGACACAGCTGACGGGACC
TTTTTGGTACGAGACGCATCTACTAAAATGCATGGGGATTACACGCTTACACTAAGGAAAGGAGGAAATA
ACAAATTAATCAAAATATTTCACCGAGATGGGAAATATGGCTTCTCTGACCCATTAACCTTCAACTCTGT
GGTTGAACTAATAAACCACTACCGGAATGAATCTCTAGCTCAGTATAATCCCAAACTGGATGTGAAATTA
CTTTATCCAGTATCCAAATACCAACAGGATCAAGTTGTCAA
