[The description below was written by a language model from this plasmid's Addgene catalogue record.]
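Description:
pSG5-p85α-Δbcr is a eukaryotic expression plasmid built on the commercial pSG5 backbone. It is propagated in E. coli as a high-copy plasmid under ampicillin selection. The record provides no feature table and does not list the regulatory elements. As generally described, pSG5 drives inserts from the SV40 early promoter, with a β-globin intron and an SV40 polyadenylation signal for expression in mammalian cells, and it carries a T7 promoter for in vitro transcription. No mammalian selection marker is recorded, which fits use by transient transfection or microinjection rather than stable selection.

The insert is a bovine cDNA for p85α (PIK3R1), the regulatory subunit of class IA phosphoinositide 3-kinase. It carries an internal deletion of amino acids 134–302, called Δbcr. This deletion removes the BCR-homology (Rho-GAP-like) domain, which lies between the N-terminal SH3 domain and the SH2 domains. The regions flanking the deletion are presumably retained, although the record does not map the domains explicitly. The fragment was cloned into an EcoRI site, and both flanking EcoRI sites are preserved, so the insert can be excised with one enzyme. Because the same site is used at both ends, the cloning was not inherently directional. No epitope tags or reporter fusions are listed.

The associated publication examines the role of PI 3-kinase in Ras-driven cell transformation and in control of the actin cytoskeleton. In that context, the construct serves as a domain-deletion variant for testing what the BCR-homology region of p85α contributes to PI 3-kinase regulation and downstream signalling when expressed in mammalian cells.
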