Addgene plasmid #39500: pSG5-p85α-Δbcr
Depositing lab: Julian Downward. Depositing organization: Cancer Research UK. Publication: Role of phosphoinositide 3-OH kinase in cell transformation and control of the actin cytoskeleton by Ras. Rodriguez-Viciana P, Warne PH, Khwaja A, Marte BM, Pappin D, Das P, Waterfield MD, Ridley A, Downward J. Cell. 1997 May 2;89(3):457-67. 10.1016/S0092-8674(00)80226-3 PubMed 9150145.
Backbone
  Vector backbone: pSG5
  Backbone manufacturer: Stratagene
  Vector type: Eukaryotic
Growth in bacteria
  Bacterial resistance: Ampicillin, 100 μg/mL
  Growth temperature: 37°C
  Growth strain: DH5alpha
  Copy number: High Copy
Gene/Insert
  Gene/Insert name: p85 Δbcr (alt name: PIK3R1)
  Species: B. taurus (bovine)
  Mutation: Δbcr = deletion of AA134-302
  Entrez Gene: PIK3R1
  Cloning method: Restriction Enzyme; 5′ cloning site EcoRI (not destroyed); 3′ cloning site EcoRI (not destroyed)
  Sequencing primers: 5′ CAG-F
Terms and licenses: Academic/Nonprofit Terms; Industry Terms: Not Available to Industry
How to cite: pSG5-p85α-Δbcr was a gift from Julian Downward (Addgene plasmid # 39500 ; http://n2t.net/addgene:39500 ; RRID:Addgene_39500)
